>Addgene plasmid #194515 | Tol2-ISceI-P2:EGFP;cryaa:mCherry-ISceI-Tol2 | addgene full sequence | sequence record 383068 | Addgene NGS Result
AGGTCGTTCGCTCCAAGCTGGGCTGTGTGCACGAACCCCCCGTTCAGCCCGACCGCTGCGCCTTATCCGG
TAACTATCGTCTTGAGTCCAACCCGGTAAGACACGACTTATCGCCACTGGCAGCAGCCACTGGTAACAGG
ATTAGCAGAGCGAGGTATGTAGGCGGTGCTACAGAGTTCTTGAAGTGGTGGCCTAACTACGGCTACACTA
GAAGAACAGTATTTGGTATCTGCGCTCTGCTGAAGCCAGTTACCTTCGGAAAAAGAGTTGGTAGCTCTTG
ATCCGGCAAACAAACCACCGCTGGTAGCGGTGGTTTTTTTGTTTGCAAGCAGCAGATTACGCGCAGAAAA
AAAGGATCTCAAGAAGATCCTTTGATCTTTTCTACGGGGTCTGACGCTCAGTGGAACGAAAACTCACGTT
AAGGGATTTTGGTCATGAGATTATCAAAAAGGATCTTCACCTAGATCCTTTTAAATTAAAAATGAAGTTT
TAAATCAATCTAAAGTATATATGAGTAAACTTGGTCTGACAGTTACCAATGCTTAATCAGTGAGGCACCT
ATCTCAGCGATCTGTCTATTTCGTTCATCCATAGTTGCCTGACTCCCCGTCGTGTAGATAACTACGATAC
GGGAGGGCTTACCATCTGGCCCCAGTGCTGCAATGATACCGCGAGACCCACGCTCACCGGCTCCAGATTT
ATCAGCAATAAACCAGCCAGCCGGAAGGGCCGAGCGCAGAAGTGGTCCTGCAACTTTATCCGCCTCCATC
CAGTCTATTAATTGTTGCCGGGAAGCTAGAGTAAGTAGTTCGCCAGTTAATAGTTTGCGCAACGTTGTTG
CCATTGCTACAGGCATCGTGGTGTCACGCTCGTCGTTTGGTATGGCTTCATTCAGCTCCGGTTCCCAACG
ATCAAGGCGAGTTACATGATCCCCCATGTTGTGCAAAAAAGCGGTTAGCTCCTTCGGTCCTCCGATCGTT
GTCAGAAGTAAGTTGGCCGCAGTGTTATCACTCATGGTTATGGCAGCACTGCATAATTCTCTTACTGTCA
TGCCATCCGTAAGATGCTTTTCTGTGACTGGTGAGTACTCAACCAAGTCATTCTGAGAATAGTGTATGCG
GCGACCGAGTTGCTCTTGCCCGGCGTCAATACGGGATAATACCGCGCCACATAGCAGAACTTTAAAAGTG
CTCATCATTGGAAAACGTTCTTCGGGGCGAAAACTCTCAAGGATCTTACCGCTGTTGAGATCCAGTTCGA
TGTAACCCACTCGTGCACCCAACTGATCTTCAGCATCTTTTACTTTCACCAGCGTTTCTGGGTGAGCAAA
AACAGGAAGGCAAAATGCCGCAAAAAAGGGAATAAGGGCGACACGGAAATGTTGAATACTCATACTCTTC
CTTTTTCAATATTATTGAAGCATTTATCAGGGTTATTGTCTCATGAGCGGATACATATTTGAATGTATTT
AGAAAAATAAACAAATAGGGGTTCCGCGCACATTTCCCCGAAAAATGCCACCTAAATTGTAAGCGTTAAT
ATTTTGTTAAAATTCGCGTTAAATTTTTGTTAAATCAGCTCATTTTTTAACCAATAGGCCGAAATCGGCA
AAATCCCTTATAAATCAAAAGAATAGACCGAGATAGGGT
[37 nt withheld, positions 1650-1686]
AAAGAACGTGGACTCCAACGTCAAAGG
[49 nt withheld, positions 1714-1762]
T
[91 nt withheld, positions 1764-1854]
G
[124 nt withheld, positions 1856-1979]
CCCATTCGCCATTCAGGCTGCGCAACTGTTGGGAAGGGCGATCGGTGCGGGCCTCTTCGCTATTACGCCA
GCTGGCGAAAGGGGGATGTGCTGCAAGGCGATTAAGTTGGGTAACGCCAGGGTTTTCCCAGTCACGACGT
TGTAAAACGACGGCCAGTGAGCGCGCGTAATACGACTCACTATAGGGCGAATTGGGTACCACAGAGGTGT
AAAAAGTACTCAAAAATTTTACTCAAGTGAAAGTACAAGTACTTAGGGAAAATTTTACTCAATTAAAAGT
AAAAGTATCTGGCTAGAATCTTACTTGAGTAAAAGTAAAAAAGTACTCCATTAAAATTGTACTTGAGTAT
TAAGGAAGTAAAAGTAAAAGCAAGAAAGAAAACTAGAGATTCTTGAAGCTTTAGGGATAACAGGGTAATC
TCGAGCTAGCCTAGGCGCCATCGATGTTTAAACGGATCCTGCTCTTGAACAAGTGACTTTCGTTGCAACT
CTGGAGATGAAGGGGAACAATTATTCATTTAACTGACAATTTCAACATGCAGACATCTTATTTATTCACT
TCTTTATATTGTTTGTTTGTTTGTACTTAATTCCATGGCATTTCATTCCATATACATCTACAGTTGAAGT
CAGATATATTAGCCCCCCTGAATTATTAGCCCCCCTATTTATTTTTTTCCCCATTTTCTGTTTAACTGTG
AGAAGATTTTTCTCAACACATTTCTTAACATAAGTTTTAATAACTCATTTCTAATAACTGATTTATTTGA
TCTTTGCCATGTTGACAGTAAAAAATAGACAAGATATTTGACAAGACACTTCTATGCAGCTTAAGGTGAC
ATTTAAAGGATTAATTTGGTTAATTAGGTTAACTAGGCTACTTAGAGTAATTAGCCAAGATATTGATTAA
CGATGGTTTGTTTTGGAGAGAAAAAAAAATAGCTTAAAGGGGCTAATCATTTTCTCCTTAAAATAGTTGT
TAAAAAATTCAAAACTGCTTTTATTTTTTAGTCACTTTGAGTTTACTCAAATGTTCTTGAATATTTCACA
TTGTTACAATTAACTTAAAATGTGCAGCACAATTGTTTATTTTACCATTTATATAACTGCATAAAACATT
CCGTAGCCAATAAAGATGTACAAATAAATTGTAAACTATGAACCTTATTACAGTTAACTTAGAGTTGAGT
CAACACATAAAACAAATATAACATTTGCTGACTAATTATTCACATCATTTTCTATCAATTCTATACTGGT
CTATACTATTGTTTCTATAATATGAGATGCACTATAAGTACTACACTCTATCTATTGTTTTACCACATCA
TAAATAGCCACAATCATTAATTTAGTAAATTCTAACAATAAATATTACTTGGGTACAACTGGCAGATAAT
CTCACTAACTGTGTATACATATACAAAACAATACTTAAGCGAACAAGCCAATTTTTGCGGTAAAAACTTG
TGCTGTTAAACTCTGAACAAATTTTAACAAATCAAGCCCCATAAATATCCCAACTTTAATGTATTCATAT
CAGCATGACAAATAAAGATACGGTCCTATAAAAGGTCAATATATTGACATATACAGCCTTAAAAGTGAAA
ACAAACTCCCTCTAATACATGTGGGGCCCAGCTGTCATTTATCAAGATTTATTAACCACAACTTTACTGG
AAGTGTCCTTACCTGGAGCCCCCGGGTTTGATGTTTCGGGCTTGTTGAAAGGGTCTTCTCTAGTCTTCAA
GTTCATGATGGACACAGGGGTGAACCAGACCAGACCGGCATCAGGGTGATTCACTGGAGAAATGAGTCAA
TCATCCACAGCTATAAAAAGGGAGATTCCTGCTTGAGTTTCTCAATATGCACATCAACACACCAGAGGTA
AGCGCTCACTCATTCTTGTCAACATGGGCACCAAACATCTCTATATGACCTTTAGGCTTCTTGACTGTGT
AGTTTCATTTATTATTGGACTGTACTCAGCAACTTAAGTGCATTGATTTTTGGTTTTTTGAATTACACAC
AACTAAGGGACTGATTTAGCATGAATCTTCAATGTAGTGAAGATCATAAATCATTCTAATCGTGCTGAGT
TAGTGGTTAAATAAACATATCTAATTGTTGAAAGCAGACATTTTAGTTGAAATTATGATTATTTTTAATT
ATTCTTAAGTTTTAATGTTGGTTTTGTATTGTCTAATGATTAAAATGTATAAATAAAAACTAAAAACTAA
ACATAAAAAATAGTATTACTTTCATTTTGTCTAAGGAATGTCAATTTGTATTTATTTATTTATTTTAAAG
TGCACAAAATAAAAATACATGTGTTTGAGTAAAACCTTATTTAAAGTGTATTTAACTGTTGTGTAAATGA
GTAATGTTTAGGCTAGCTTTATTCATTATTTTACTGTATTTAACATATTGAACTGGGATATTCTGATGTA
CACAACAAACTATTTGAAAAAATATAATTTCATTTGGTCTTTTGCAGAAATGAATTCATGGTGAGCAAGG
GCGAGGAGCTGTTCACCGGGGTGGTGCCCATCCTGGTCGAGCTGGACGGCGACGTAAACGGCCACAAGTT
CAGCGTGTCCGGCGAGGGCGAGGGCGATGCCACCTACGGCAAGCTGACCCTGAAGTTCATCTGCACCACC
GGCAAGCTGCCCGTGCCCTGGCCCACCCTCGTGACCACCCTGACCTACGGCGTGCAGTGCTTCAGCCGCT
ACCCCGACCACATGAAGCAGCACGACTTCTTCAAGTCCGCCATGCCCGAAGGCTACGTCCAGGAGCGCAC
CATCTTCTTCAAGGACGACGGCAACTACAAGACCCGCGCCGAGGTGAAGTTCGAGGGCGACACCCTGGTG
AACCGCATCGAGCTGAAGGGCATCGACTTCAAGGAGGACGGCAACATCCTGGGGCACAAGCTGGAGTACA
ACTACAACAGCCACAACGTCTATATCATGGCCGACAAGCAGAAGAACGGCATCAAGGTGAACTTCAAGAT
CCGCCACAACATCGAGGACGGCAGCGCGCAGCTCGCCGACCACTACCAGCAGAACACCCCCATCGGCGAC
GGCCCCGTGCTGCTGCCCGACAACCACTACCTGAGCACCCAGTCCGCCCTGAGCAAAGACCCCAACGAGA
AGCGCGATCACATGGTCCTGCTGGAGTTCGTGACCGCCGCCGGGATCACTCTCGGCATGGACGAGCTGTA
CAAGTAGTCTAGAACTATAGTGAGTCGTATTACGTAGATCCAGACATGATAAGATACATTGATGAGTTTG
GACAAACCACAACTAGAATGCAGTGAAAAAAATGCTTTATTTGTGAAATTTGTGATGCTATTGCTTTATT
TGTAACCATTATAAGCTGCAATAAACAAGTTCATATGTAAGATACATTGATGAGTTTGGACAAACCACAA
CTAGAATGCAGTGAAAAAAATGCTTTATTTGTGAAATTTGTGATGCTATTGCTTTATTTGTAACCATTAT
AAGCTGCAATAAACAAGTTAACAACAACAATTGCATTCATTTTATGTTTCAGGTTCAGGGGGAGGTGTGG
GAGGTTTTTTAAAGCAAGTAAAACCTCTACAAATGTGGTATGGCTGATTATGATCTAGAGTCGCGGCCGC
TTTACTTGTACAGCTCGTCCATGCCGCCGGTGGAGTGGTGGCCCTCGGCGCGCTCGTACTGTTCCACGAT
GGTGTAGTCCTCGTTGTGGGAGGTGATGTCCAGCTTGATGTTGACGTTGTAGGCGCCGGGCAGCTGCACG
GGCTTCTTGGCCTTGTAGGTGGTCTTGACCTCGGCGTCGTAGTGGCCGCCGTCCTTCAGCTTCAGCCTCT
GCTTGATCTCGCCCTTCAGGGCGCCGTCCTCGGGGTACATCCGCTCGGAGGAGGCCTCCCAGCCCATGGT
CTTCTTCTGCATTACGGGGCCGTCGGAGGGGAAGTTGGTGCCGCGCAGCTTCACCTTGTAGATGAACTCG
CCGTCCTGCAGGGAGGAGTCCTGGGTCACGGTCACCACGCCGCCGTCCTCGAAGTTCATCACGCGCTCCC
ACTTGAAGCCCTCGGGGAAGGACAGCTTCAAGTAGTCGGGGATGTCGGCGGGGTGCTTCACGTAGGCCTT
GGAGCCGTACATGAACTGAGGGGACAGGATGTCCCAGGCGAAGGGCAGGGGGCCGCCCTTGGTCACCTTC
AGCTTGGCGGTCTGGGTGCCCTCGTAGGGGCGGCCCTCGCCCTCGCCCTCGATCTCGAACTCGTGGCCGT
TCACGGAGCCCTCCATGTGCACCTTGAAGCGCATGAACTCCTTGATGATGGCCATGTTGTCATCCTCGCC
CTTGCTCACCATGGTGGCGACCGGTAATGTCAGACCTGGTAACTCCTTACTGTAACTTATTGCACCTGAT
GAACAAAAGATGTGAACTGAACGCAAGTAGGAGGCTAATAGAGGCTAGTACAGTACAAAGATCCCCAAAT
GATGTGTGCCGGCCTTAGTGGAGGCAGACCCCTGGTTATATACCTGTGCTGCAGAAAGAGGGGCTTACAA
ATGGATCTCTCTGGAATGGCATTATCTCATGGTGGGAACAGTGTTGTCAGCAGAATCAGCGGGGTGGACT
CTGACCTGAGAATGACAGTCTAGCACTGAATGGCTCAGACAATACTCTTGTGGCCAACTATCACCGGAAA
ATAAGTGCCTGCCAAAACAAACCAGACCAGATGAAGCTACATGGCTGTAGAACGTCAGTATTTAATGTGT
TGTGGCCACTTGGTTCACCAGATTTAAGAGCTAATTTTTTTAAATATCACAGATAATCAATCGCTTTTTT
TTTTTCTTGACTGAAAAGCTTAGACTGGAAAATTCTTTGAAAAAGTTTGCACTACAGAAAATAAATACAT
AACATCCTGCACTGAATGCACACTATTAATAGAAAAGAGAGCATTATTGTAGGAAATGTATTGTATATGT
ACATTCTGTGCATTTCACAATTTTGGGCCCGTAGGGATAACAGGGTAATCAATTGGTTTGGTAATAGCAA
GGGAAAATAGAATGAAGTGATCTCCAAAAAATAAGTACTTTTTGACTGTAAATAAAATTGTAAGGAGTAA
AAAGTACTTTTTTTTCTAAAAAAATGTAATTAAGTAAAAGTAAAAGTATTGATTTTTAATTGTACTCAAG
TAAAGTAAAAATCCCCAAAAATAATACTTAAGTACAGTAATCAAGTAAAATTACTCAAGTACTTTACACC
TCTGGTTCTTGACCCCCTACCTTCAGCAAGCCCAGCAGATCCACTAGTTCTAGAGCGGCCGCCACCGCGG
TGGAGCTCCAGCTTTTGTTCCCTTTAGTGAGGGTTAATTGCGCGCTTGGCGTAATCATGGTCATAGCTGT
TTCCTGTGTGAAATTGTTATCCGCTCACAATTCCACACAACATACGAGCCGGAAGCATAAAGTGTAAAGC
CTGGGGTGCCTAATGAGTGAGCTAACTCACATTAATTGCGTTGCGCTCACTGCCCGCTTTCCAGTCGGGA
AACCTGTCGTGCCAGCTGCATTAATGAATCGGCCAACGCGCGGGGAGAGGCGGTTTGCGTATTGGGCGCT
CTTCCGCTTCCTCGCTCACTGACTCGCTGCGCTCGGTCGTTCGGCTGCGGCGAGCGGTATCAGCTCACTC
AAAGGCGGTAATACGGTTATCCACAGAATCAGGGGATAACGCAGGAAAGAACATGTGAGCAAAAGGCCAG
CAAAAGGCCAGGAACCGTAAAAAGGCCGCGTTGCTGGCGTTTTTCCATAGGCTCCGCCCCCCTGACGAGC
ATCACAAAAATCGACGCTCAAGTCAGAGGTGGCGAAACCCGACAGGACTATAAAGATACCAGGCGTTTCC
CCCTGGAAGCTCCCTCGTGCGCTCTCCTGTTCCGACCCTGCCGCTTACCGGATACCTGTCCGCCTTTCTC
CCTTCGGGAAGCGTGGCGCTTTCTCATAGCTCACGCTGTAGGTATCTCAGTTCGGTGT
Features (pLannotate 1.2.2; 19 found; start..end, strand, type, name):
    533..1393    -  CDS            AmpR: β-lactamase; bla; confers resistance to ampicillin, carbenicillin, and related antibiotics
   1394..1498    -  promoter       AmpR promoter: bla
   1551..1979    -  rep_origin     f1 ori (sequence partly withheld): f1 bacteriophage origin of replication; arrow indicates direction of (+) strand synthesis
   1984..2139    -  CDS            lacZα (fragment): LacZα fragment of β-galactosidase; lacZ fragment
   2147..2165    +  promoter       T7 promoter: promoter for bacteriophage T7 RNA polymerase
   4264..4280    +  promoter       chicken β-actin promoter (fragment): contains a 21-bp deletion relative to the standard chicken β-actin promoter
   4487..5205    +  CDS            EGFP (fragment): the original enhanced GFP (Yang et al., 1996) mammalian codon-optimized
   5214..5231    -  promoter       T7 promoter (fragment): promoter for bacteriophage T7 RNA polymerase
   5236..5370    -  polyA_signal   SV40 poly(A) signal: SV40 polyadenylation signal
   5377..5498    -  polyA_signal   SV40 poly(A) signal: SV40 polyadenylation signal
   5521..5604    -  CDS            large T antigen (fragment): large T antigen from SV40 (simian virus 40)
   5624..6331    -  CDS            mCherry: mCherry is a basic (constitutively fluorescent) red fluorescent protein published in 2004, derived from Discosoma sp.. It is reported to be a very rapidly-maturing monomer with low acid sensitivity.
   7267..7307    -  misc_feature   MCS (fragment): pBluescript multiple cloning site
   7320..7338    -  promoter       T3 promoter: promoter for bacteriophage T3 RNA polymerase
   7383..7399    -  protein_bind   lac operator: The lac repressor binds to the lac operator to inhibit transcription in E. coli. This inhibition can be relieved by adding lactose or isopropyl-β-D-thiogalactopyranoside (IPTG). lac repressor encoded by lacI
   7407..7437    -  promoter       lac promoter: promoter for the E. coli lac operon
   7452..7473    -  protein_bind   CAP binding site: CAP binding activates transcription in the presence of cAMP. E. coli catabolite activator protein
   7486..7578    -  CDS            lacI (fragment): lac repressor; lacI; The lac repressor binds to the lac operator to inhibit transcription in E. coli. This inhibition can be relieved by adding lactose or isopropyl-β-D-thiogalactopyranoside (IPTG).
   7761..362     -  rep_origin     ori (across the origin): high-copy-number ColE1/pMB1/pBR322/pUC origin of replication
