[The description below was written by a language model from this plasmid's Addgene catalogue record and pLannotate feature annotations shown in this document.]
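Description:
Tol2-ISceI-P2:EGFP;cryaa:mCherry-ISceI-Tol2 is a zebrafish transgenesis reporter plasmid of about 8 kb, derived from the E1b-GFP-Tol2 backbone and intended for testing candidate enhancers in vivo. In bacteria it behaves as a pBluescript-type high-copy plasmid: the feature table shows a ColE1/pUC origin, an ampicillin resistance gene with its own promoter, an f1 origin, and remnants of the lacZα/lac promoter region and multiple cloning site flanked by T7 and T3 promoters.

The payload consists of two fluorescent reporter cassettes. EGFP is placed downstream of the P2 promoter, which per the record serves as the promoter for enhancer assays; the idea is that EGFP expression should depend on, and report the spatial and temporal activity of, an enhancer cloned next to it. The record does not describe the origin or composition of P2, and it is not annotated as such in the feature table; only a very short match to the chicken β-actin promoter appears upstream of EGFP, and this may be incidental. The second cassette, on the opposite strand, encodes mCherry followed by SV40 polyadenylation signals and, according to the depositor, is driven by the lens-specific cryaa promoter, so red fluorescence in the eye identifies transgenic animals independently of enhancer activity. As the name indicates, the cassettes are bracketed by I-SceI meganuclease sites and Tol2 transposon arms, offering either Tol2 transposase-mediated or I-SceI-mediated genomic integration. These elements and the cryaa promoter are not annotated, presumably lying in the unannotated stretches flanking the reporters.
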