Addgene plasmid #194515: Tol2-ISceI-P2:EGFP;cryaa:mCherry-ISceI-Tol2
Purpose: P2 promoter for transgenic enhancer assays in zebrafish
Depositing lab: Junsu Kang. Depositing organization: University of Wisconsin, Madison. Publication: Regeneration and developmental enhancers are differentially compatible with minimal promoters. Begeman IJ, Emery B, Kurth A, Kang J. Dev Biol. 2022 Sep 24;492:47-58. doi: 10.1016/j.ydbio.2022.09.007. PubMed 36167150.
Backbone
  Vector backbone: E1b-GFP-Tol2
  Vector type: Zebrafish Expression
Growth in bacteria
  Bacterial resistance: Ampicillin, 100 μg/mL
  Growth temperature: 37°C
  Growth strain: DH5alpha
  Copy number: High Copy
Gene/Insert
  Gene/Insert name: Enhanced Green Fluorescent Protein (alt name: EGFP)
  Species: Synthetic
Terms and licenses: Academic/Nonprofit Terms; Industry Terms: Not Available to Industry
Depositor comments: Eye lens-specific cryaa:mCherry cassette serves as transgenesis marker
How to cite: Tol2-ISceI-P2:EGFP;cryaa:mCherry-ISceI-Tol2 was a gift from Junsu Kang (Addgene plasmid # 194515 ; http://n2t.net/addgene:194515 ; RRID:Addgene_194515)
